Addgene plasmid #71118: pDEST-mCherry-LacR-BRCA1 1366-1437
Purpose: mammalian expession of mCherry-LacR-BRCA1 1366-1437
Depositing lab: Daniel Durocher. Depositing organization: Sinai Health System. Publication: A mechanism for the suppression of homologous recombination in G1 cells. Orthwein A, Noordermeer SM, Wilson MD, Landry S, Enchev RI, Sherker A, Munro M, Pinder J, Salsman J, Dellaire G, Xia B, Peter M, Durocher D. Nature. 2015 Dec 9. doi: 10.1038/nature16142. PubMed 26649820.
Backbone
  Vector backbone: mCherry-LacR
  Vector type: Mammalian Expression
Growth in bacteria
  Bacterial resistance: Ampicillin, 100 μg/mL
  Growth temperature: 37°C
  Growth strain: DH5alpha
  Copy number: High Copy
Gene/Insert
  Gene/Insert name: BRCA1
  Species: H. sapiens (human)
  Mutation: contains amino acids 1366-1437 of BRCA1
  Entrez Gene: BRCA1 (a.k.a. BRCAI, BRCC1, BROVCA1, FANCS, IRIS, PNCA4, PPP1R53, PSCP, RNF53)
  Promoter: CMV/TO
  Tag / fusion protein: mCherry (N terminal on insert)
  Cloning method: Gateway Cloning
  Sequencing primers: 5′ mCherry-F
Terms and licenses: Academic/Nonprofit Terms; Industry Terms: Not Available to Industry
How to cite: pDEST-mCherry-LacR-BRCA1 1366-1437 was a gift from Daniel Durocher (Addgene plasmid # 71118 ; http://n2t.net/addgene:71118 ; RRID:Addgene_71118)
