[The description below was written by a language model from this plasmid's Addgene catalogue record and pLannotate feature annotations shown in this document.]
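Description:
pDEST-mCherry-LacR-BRCA1 1366-1437 is a 7,156 bp mammalian expression plasmid made by Gateway recombination into an mCherry-LacR destination backbone. It is propagated in E. coli through a high-copy ColE1/pUC-type origin with ampicillin selection (AmpR under its own bla promoter). A fragmentary f1 ori and remnants of the lac promoter/operator region are also annotated in the backbone.

The expression cassette is driven by the CMV enhancer and promoter, followed by short tet operator-like fragments. This matches the catalogued CMV/TO promoter, which permits tetracycline-regulated expression in cells that supply the Tet repressor and is otherwise constitutive. It encodes a single fusion protein with mCherry at the N terminus, then the lac repressor (LacR/lacI), then an attB1-flanked fragment of human BRCA1 covering amino acids 1366–1437. The cassette closes with attB2 and the bovine growth hormone polyadenylation signal. Downstream lies an FRT site directly ahead of a hygromycin resistance coding sequence with an SV40 poly(A) signal. No intact promoter is annotated for HygR. This layout is typical of Flp-mediated integration systems, in which recombination into a genomic FRT site activates the marker.

The LacR moiety tethers the fusion to integrated lac operator arrays in mammalian cells, and mCherry marks that site as a fluorescent focus. Constructs of this kind are generally used to ask whether a protein fragment concentrated on chromatin can recruit binding partners. The record itself states only mammalian expression of the fusion, and the associated publication concerns the suppression of homologous recombination in G1 cells.
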