Features (pLannotate 1.2.2; 26 found; start..end, strand, type, name):
     28..80      -  misc_feature   bom (fragment): basis of mobility region from pBR322
    235..614     +  enhancer       CMV enhancer: human cytomegalovirus immediate early enhancer
    615..818     +  promoter       CMV promoter: human cytomegalovirus (CMV) immediate early promoter
    820..839     +  promoter       PLtetO-1 promoter (fragment): modified phage lambda PL promoter with tet operator sites (Lutz and Bujard, 1997)
    841..860     +  promoter       PLtetO-1 promoter (fragment): modified phage lambda PL promoter with tet operator sites (Lutz and Bujard, 1997)
    868..901     +  promoter       TRE3GV promoter (fragment): 3rd-generation Tet-responsive promoter that can be activated by binding of Tet-On® 3G, optimized for retroviral and lentiviral vectors
    984..1691    +  CDS            mCherry: mCherry is a basic (constitutively fluorescent) red fluorescent protein published in 2004, derived from Discosoma sp.. It is reported to be a very rapidly-maturing monomer with low acid sensitivity.
   1692..1710    +  misc_feature   MCS (fragment): multiple cloning site
   1716..2780    +  CDS            lacI: lac repressor; lacI; The lac repressor binds to the lac operator to inhibit transcription in E. coli. This inhibition can be relieved by adding lactose or isopropyl-β-D-thiogalactopyranoside (IPTG).
   2826..2850    +  protein_bind   attB1: mutant version of attB; recombination site for the Gateway® BP reaction BP Clonase™
   2853..3068    +  CDS            BRCA1 (fragment): BRCA1_HUMAN - Also known as RNF53. Experimental evidence at protein level: Swiss-Prot protein existence level 1. E3 ubiquitin-protein ligase that specifically mediates the formation of 'Lys-6'-linked polyubiquitin chains and plays a central role in DNA repair by facilitating cellular responses to DNA damage (PubMed:12890688, PubMed:14976165, PubMed:16818604, PubMed:17525340, PubMed:12887909, PubMed:10500182, PubMed:19261748). It is unclear whether it also mediates the formation of other types of polyubiquitin chains (PubMed:12890688). The BRCA1-BARD1 heterodimer coordinates a diverse range of
   3073..3093    -  protein_bind   attB2: mutant version of attB; core recombination site for the Gateway® BP reaction BP Clonase™
   3142..3366    +  polyA_signal   bGH poly(A) signal: bovine growth hormone polyadenylation signal
   3370..3391    +  promoter       SV40 promoter (fragment): SV40 enhancer and early promoter
   3412..3645    +  rep_origin     f1 ori (fragment) (sequence partly withheld): f1 bacteriophage origin of replication; arrow indicates direction of (+) strand synthesis
   3650..3697    +  protein_bind   FRT: FLP-mediated recombination occurs in the 8-bp core sequence TCTAGAAA (Turan and Bode, 2011). FLP recombinase from the Saccharomyces cerevisiae 2μ plasmid
   3705..4727    +  CDS            HygR: aminoglycoside phosphotransferase from E. coli; aph(4)-Ia; confers resistance to hygromycin
   4737..4862    +  CDS            ble (fragment): BLE_KLEPN - Experimental evidence at protein level: Swiss-Prot protein existence level 1. Binding protein with a strong affinity to the bleomycin family of antibiotics. Binds to CL990; an antimitotic-antibiotic compound. From Klebsiella pneumoniae.
   4857..4978    +  polyA_signal   SV40 poly(A) signal: SV40 polyadenylation signal
   5051..5067    -  protein_bind   lac operator: The lac repressor binds to the lac operator to inhibit transcription in E. coli. This inhibition can be relieved by adding lactose or isopropyl-β-D-thiogalactopyranoside (IPTG). lac repressor encoded by lacI
   5075..5105    -  promoter       lac promoter: promoter for the E. coli lac operon
   5120..5141    -  protein_bind   CAP binding site: CAP binding activates transcription in the presence of cAMP. E. coli catabolite activator protein
   5154..5246    -  CDS            lacI (fragment): lac repressor; lacI; The lac repressor binds to the lac operator to inhibit transcription in E. coli. This inhibition can be relieved by adding lactose or isopropyl-β-D-thiogalactopyranoside (IPTG).
   5429..6017    -  rep_origin     ori: high-copy-number ColE1/pMB1/pBR322/pUC origin of replication
   6188..7048    -  CDS            AmpR: β-lactamase; bla; confers resistance to ampicillin, carbenicillin, and related antibiotics
   7049..7153    -  promoter       AmpR promoter: bla
>Addgene plasmid #71118 | pDEST-mCherry-LacR-BRCA1 1366-1437 | depositor full sequence | sequence record 198609 | pDEST-mCherry-LacR-BRCA1 1366-1437 sequence 7156 bps
GACGGATCGGGAGATCTCCCGATCCCCTATGGTGCACTCTCAGTACAATCTGCTCTGATGCCGCATAGTT
AAGCCAGTATCTGCTCCCTGCTTGTGTGTTGGAGGTCGCTGAGTAGTGCGCGAGCAAAATTTAAGCTACA
ACAAGGCAAGGCTTGACCGACAATTGCATGAAGAATCTGCTTAGGGTTAGGCGTTTTGCGCTGCTTCGCG
ATGTACGGGCCAGATATACGCGTTGACATTGATTATTGACTAGTTATTAATAGTAATCAATTACGGGGTC
ATTAGTTCATAGCCCATATATGGAGTTCCGCGTTACATAACTTACGGTAAATGGCCCGCCTGGCTGACCG
CCCAACGACCCCCGCCCATTGACGTCAATAATGACGTATGTTCCCATAGTAACGCCAATAGGGACTTTCC
ATTGACGTCAATGGGTGGAGTATTTACGGTAAACTGCCCACTTGGCAGTACATCAAGTGTATCATATGCC
AAGTACGCCCCCTATTGACGTCAATGACGGTAAATGGCCCGCCTGGCATTATGCCCAGTACATGACCTTA
TGGGACTTTCCTACTTGGCAGTACATCTACGTATTAGTCATCGCTATTACCATGGTGATGCGGTTTTGGC
AGTACATCAATGGGCGTGGATAGCGGTTTGACTCACGGGGATTTCCAAGTCTCCACCCCATTGACGTCAA
TGGGAGTTTGTTTTGGCACCAAAATCAACGGGACTTTCCAAAATGTCGTAACAACTCCGCCCCATTGACG
CAAATGGGCGGTAGGCGTGTACGGTGGGAGGTCTATATAAGCAGAGCTCTCCCTATCAGTGATAGAGATC
TCCCTATCAGTGATAGAGATCGTCGACGAGCTCGTTTAGTGAACCGTCAGATCGCCTGGAGACGCCATCC
ACGCTGTTTTGACCTCCATAGAAGACACCGGGACCGATCCAGCCTCCGGACTCTAGCGTTTAAACTTAAG
CTTATGGTGAGCAAGGGCGAGGAGGATAACATGGCCATCATCAAGGAGTTCATGCGCTTCAAGGTGCACA
TGGAGGGCTCCGTGAACGGCCACGAGTTCGAGATCGAGGGCGAGGGCGAGGGCCGCCCCTACGAGGGCAC
CCAGACCGCCAAGCTGAAGGTGACCAAGGGTGGCCCCCTGCCCTTCGCCTGGGACATCCTGTCCCCTCAG
TTCATGTACGGCTCCAAGGCCTACGTGAAGCACCCCGCCGACATCCCCGACTACTTGAAGCTGTCCTTCC
CCGAGGGCTTCAAGTGGGAGCGCGTGATGAACTTCGAGGACGGCGGCGTGGTGACCGTGACCCAGGACTC
CTCCCTGCAGGACGGCGAGTTCATCTACAAGGTGAAGCTGCGCGGCACCAACTTCCCCTCCGACGGCCCC
GTAATGCAGAAGAAGACCATGGGCTGGGAGGCCTCCTCCGAGCGGATGTACCCCGAGGACGGCGCCCTGA
AGGGCGAGATCAAGCAGAGGCTGAAGCTGAAGGACGGCGGCCACTACGACGCTGAGGTCAAGACCACCTA
CAAGGCCAAGAAGCCCGTGCAGCTGCCCGGCGCCTACAACGTCAACATCAAGTTGGACATCACCTCCCAC
AACGAGGACTACACCATCGTGGAACAGTACGAACGCGCCGAGGGCCGCCACTCCACCGGCGGCATGGACG
AGCTGTACAAGTCCGGACTCAGATCTCGAGGGATGGTGAAACCAGTAACGTTATACGATGTCGCAGAGTA
TGCCGGTGTCTCTTATCAGACCGTTTCCCGCGTGGTGAACCAGGCCAGCCACGTTTCTGCGAAAACGCGG
GAAAAAGTGGAAGCGGCGATGGCGGAGCTGAATTACATTCCCAACCGCGTGGCACAACAACTGGCGGGCA
AACAGTCGTTGCTGATTGGCGTTGCCACCTCCAGTCTGGCCCTGCACGCGCCGTCGCAAATTGTCGCGGC
GATTAAATCTCGCGCCGATCAACTGGGTGCCAGCGTGGTGGTGTCGATGGTAGAACGAAGCGGCGTCGAA
GCCTGTAAAGCGGCGGTGCACAATCTTCTCGCGCAACGCGTCAGTGGGCTGATCATTAACTATCCGCTGG
ATGACCAGGATGCCATTGCTGTGGAAGCTGCCTGCACTAATGTTCCGGCGTTATTTCTTGATGTCTCTGA
CCAGACACCCATCAACAGTATTATTTTCTCCCATGAAGACGGTACGCGACTGGGCGTGGAGCATCTGGTC
GCATTGGGTCACCAGCAAATCGCGCTGTTAGCGGGCCCATTAAGTTCTGTCTCGGCGCGTCTGCGTCTGG
CTGGCTGGCATAAATATCTCACTCGCAATCAAATTCAGCCGATAGCGGAACGGGAAGGCGACTGGAGTGC
CATGTCCGGTTTTCAACAAACCATGCAAATGCTGAATGAGGGCATCGTTCCCACTGCGATGCTGGTTGCC
AACGATCAGATGGCGCTGGGCGCAATGCGCGCCATTACCGAGTCCGGGCTGCGCGTTGGTGCGGATATCT
CGGTAGTGGGATACGACGATACCGAAGACAGCTCATGTTATATCCCGCCGTTAACCACCATCAAACAGGA
TTTTCGCCTGCTGGGGCAAACCAGCGTGGACCGCTTGCTGCAACTCTCTCAGGGCCAGGCGGTGAAGGGC
AATCAGCTGTTGCCCGTCTCACTGGTGAAAAGAAAAACCACCCTGGCGCCCAATACGCAAACCGCCTCTC
CCCGCGCGTTGGCCGATTCATTAATGCAGCTGGCACGACAGGTTTCCCGAAGCAGCCTGAGGCCTCCTAA
GAAGAAGAGGAAGGTTGGCGCGCCCACAAGTTTGTACAAAAAAGCAGGCTTCGGTGAAGCAGCATCTGGG
TGTGAGAGTGAAACAAGCGTCTCTGAAGACTGCTCAGGGCTATCCTCTCAGAGTGACATTTTAACCACTC
AGCAGAGGGATACCATGCAACATAACCTGATAAAGCTCCAGCAGGAAATGGCTGAACTAGAAGCTGTGTT
AGAACAGCATGGGAGCCAGCCTTCTAACAGCTACCCTAGTATAATAAGTGACTCTTCTCTATCAGCTTTC
TTGTACAAAGTGGTGTGACTCGAGTCTAGAGGGCCCGTTTAAACCCGCTGATCAGCCTCGACTGTGCCTT
CTAGTTGCCAGCCATCTGTTGTTTGCCCCTCCCCCGTGCCTTCCTTGACCCTGGAAGGTGCCACTCCCAC
TGTCCTTTCCTAATAAAATGAGGAAATTGCATCGCATTGTCTGAGTAGGTGTCATTCTATTCTGGGGGGT
GGGGTGGGGCAGGACAGCAAGGGGGAGGATTGGGAAGACAATAGCAGGCATGCTGGGGATGCGGTGGGCT
CTATGGCTTCTGAGGCGGAAAGAACCAGCTGGGGCTCTAGGGGGTATCCCC
[124 nt withheld, positions 3412-3535]
C
[91 nt withheld, positions 3537-3627]
AGGGTGATGGTTCACGTACCTAGAAGTTCCTATTCCGAAGTTCCTATTCTCTAGAAAGTATAGGAACTTC
CTTGGCCAAAAAGCCTGAACTCACCGCGACGTCTGTCGAGAAGTTTCTGATCGAAAAGTTCGACAGCGTC
TCCGACCTGATGCAGCTCTCGGAGGGCGAAGAATCTCGTGCTTTCAGCTTCGATGTAGGAGGGCGTGGAT
ATGTCCTGCGGGTAAATAGCTGCGCCGATGGTTTCTACAAAGATCGTTATGTTTATCGGCACTTTGCATC
GGCCGCGCTCCCGATTCCGGAAGTGCTTGACATTGGGGATTTCAGCGAGAGCCTGACCTATTGCATCTCC
CGCCGTGCACAGGGTGTCACGTTGCAAGACCTGCCTGAAACCGAACTGCCCGCTGTTCTGCAGCCGGTCG
CGGAGGCCATGGATGCGATCGCTGCGGCCGATCTTAGCCAGACGAGCGGGTTCGGCCCATTCGGACCGCA
AGGAATCGGTCAATACACTACATGGCGTGATTTCATATGCGCGATTGCTGATCCCCATGTGTATCACTGG
CAAACTGTGATGGACGACACCGTCAGTGCGTCCGTCGCGCAGGCTCTCGATGAGCTGATGCTTTGGGCCG
AGGACTGCCCCGAAGTCCGGCACCTCGTGCACGCGGATTTCGGCTCCAACAATGTCCTGACGGACAATGG
CCGCATAACAGCGGTCATTGACTGGAGCGAGGCGATGTTCGGGGATTCCCAATACGAGGTCGCCAACATC
TTCTTCTGGAGGCCGTGGTTGGCTTGTATGGAGCAGCAGACGCGCTACTTCGAGCGGAGGCATCCGGAGC
TTGCAGGATCGCCGCGGCTCCGGGCGTATATGCTCCGCATTGGTCTTGACCAACTCTATCAGAGCTTGGT
TGACGGCAATTTCGATGATGCAGCTTGGGCGCAGGGTCGATGCGACGCAATCGTCCGATCCGGAGCCGGG
ACTGTCGGGCGTACACAAATCGCCCGCAGAAGCGCGGCCGTCTGGACCGATGGCTGTGTAGAAGTACTCG
CCGATAGTGGAAACCGACGCCCCAGCACTCGTCCGAGGGCAAAGGAATAGCACGTACTACGAGATTTCGA
TTCCACCGCCGCCTTCTATGAAAGGTTGGGCTTCGGAATCGTTTTCCGGGACGCCGGCTGGATGATCCTC
CAGCGCGGGGATCTCATGCTGGAGTTCTTCGCCCACCCCAACTTGTTTATTGCAGCTTATAATGGTTACA
AATAAAGCAATAGCATCACAAATTTCACAAATAAAGCATTTTTTTCACTGCATTCTAGTTGTGGTTTGTC
CAAACTCATCAATGTATCTTATCATGTCTGTATACCGTCGACCTCTAGCTAGAGCTTGGCGTAATCATGG
TCATAGCTGTTTCCTGTGTGAAATTGTTATCCGCTCACAATTCCACACAACATACGAGCCGGAAGCATAA
AGTGTAAAGCCTGGGGTGCCTAATGAGTGAGCTAACTCACATTAATTGCGTTGCGCTCACTGCCCGCTTT
CCAGTCGGGAAACCTGTCGTGCCAGCTGCATTAATGAATCGGCCAACGCGCGGGGAGAGGCGGTTTGCGT
ATTGGGCGCTCTTCCGCTTCCTCGCTCACTGACTCGCTGCGCTCGGTCGTTCGGCTGCGGCGAGCGGTAT
CAGCTCACTCAAAGGCGGTAATACGGTTATCCACAGAATCAGGGGATAACGCAGGAAAGAACATGTGAGC
AAAAGGCCAGCAAAAGGCCAGGAACCGTAAAAAGGCCGCGTTGCTGGCGTTTTTCCATAGGCTCCGCCCC
CCTGACGAGCATCACAAAAATCGACGCTCAAGTCAGAGGTGGCGAAACCCGACAGGACTATAAAGATACC
AGGCGTTTCCCCCTGGAAGCTCCCTCGTGCGCTCTCCTGTTCCGACCCTGCCGCTTACCGGATACCTGTC
CGCCTTTCTCCCTTCGGGAAGCGTGGCGCTTTCTCATAGCTCACGCTGTAGGTATCTCAGTTCGGTGTAG
GTCGTTCGCTCCAAGCTGGGCTGTGTGCACGAACCCCCCGTTCAGCCCGACCGCTGCGCCTTATCCGGTA
ACTATCGTCTTGAGTCCAACCCGGTAAGACACGACTTATCGCCACTGGCAGCAGCCACTGGTAACAGGAT
TAGCAGAGCGAGGTATGTAGGCGGTGCTACAGAGTTCTTGAAGTGGTGGCCTAACTACGGCTACACTAGA
AGAACAGTATTTGGTATCTGCGCTCTGCTGAAGCCAGTTACCTTCGGAAAAAGAGTTGGTAGCTCTTGAT
CCGGCAAACAAACCACCGCTGGTAGCGGTGGTTTTTTTGTTTGCAAGCAGCAGATTACGCGCAGAAAAAA
AGGATCTCAAGAAGATCCTTTGATCTTTTCTACGGGGTCTGACGCTCAGTGGAACGAAAACTCACGTTAA
GGGATTTTGGTCATGAGATTATCAAAAAGGATCTTCACCTAGATCCTTTTAAATTAAAAATGAAGTTTTA
AATCAATCTAAAGTATATATGAGTAAACTTGGTCTGACAGTTACCAATGCTTAATCAGTGAGGCACCTAT
CTCAGCGATCTGTCTATTTCGTTCATCCATAGTTGCCTGACTCCCCGTCGTGTAGATAACTACGATACGG
GAGGGCTTACCATCTGGCCCCAGTGCTGCAATGATACCGCGAGACCCACGCTCACCGGCTCCAGATTTAT
CAGCAATAAACCAGCCAGCCGGAAGGGCCGAGCGCAGAAGTGGTCCTGCAACTTTATCCGCCTCCATCCA
GTCTATTAATTGTTGCCGGGAAGCTAGAGTAAGTAGTTCGCCAGTTAATAGTTTGCGCAACGTTGTTGCC
ATTGCTACAGGCATCGTGGTGTCACGCTCGTCGTTTGGTATGGCTTCATTCAGCTCCGGTTCCCAACGAT
CAAGGCGAGTTACATGATCCCCCATGTTGTGCAAAAAAGCGGTTAGCTCCTTCGGTCCTCCGATCGTTGT
CAGAAGTAAGTTGGCCGCAGTGTTATCACTCATGGTTATGGCAGCACTGCATAATTCTCTTACTGTCATG
CCATCCGTAAGATGCTTTTCTGTGACTGGTGAGTACTCAACCAAGTCATTCTGAGAATAGTGTATGCGGC
GACCGAGTTGCTCTTGCCCGGCGTCAATACGGGATAATACCGCGCCACATAGCAGAACTTTAAAAGTGCT
CATCATTGGAAAACGTTCTTCGGGGCGAAAACTCTCAAGGATCTTACCGCTGTTGAGATCCAGTTCGATG
TAACCCACTCGTGCACCCAACTGATCTTCAGCATCTTTTACTTTCACCAGCGTTTCTGGGTGAGCAAAAA
CAGGAAGGCAAAATGCCGCAAAAAAGGGAATAAGGGCGACACGGAAATGTTGAATACTCATACTCTTCCT
TTTTCAATATTATTGAAGCATTTATCAGGGTTATTGTCTCATGAGCGGATACATATTTGAATGTATTTAG
AAAAATAAACAAATAGGGGTTCCGCGCAC
