>Addgene plasmid #71118 | pDEST-mCherry-LacR-BRCA1 1366-1437 | addgene partial sequence | sequence record 140608 | mCherry-F 5'-ccccgtaatgcagaagaaga-3'
GGCGCCCTGAAGGGCGAGATCAAGCAGAGGCTGAAGCTGAAGGACGGCGGCCACTACGACGCTGAGGTCA
AGACCACCTACAAGGCCAAGAAGCCCGTGCAGCTGCCCGGCGCCTACAACGTCAACATCAAGTTGGACAT
CACCTCCCACAACGAGGACTACACCATCGTGGAACAGTACGAACGCGCCGAGGGCCGCCACTCCACCGGC
GGCATGGACGAGCTGTACAAGTCCGGACTCAGATCTCGAGGGATGGTGAAACCAGTAACGTTATACGATG
TCGCAGAGTATGCCGGTGTCTCTTATCAGACCGTTTCCCGCGTGGTGAACCAGGCCAGCCACGTTTCTGC
GAAAACGCGGGAAAAAGTGGAAGCGGCGATGGCGGAGCTGAATTACATTCCCAACCGCGTGGCACAACAA
CTGGCGGGCAAACAGTCGTTGCTGATTGGCGTTGCCACCTCCAGTCTGGCCCTGCACGCGCCGTCGCAAA
TTGTCGCGGCGATTAAATCTCGCGCCGATCAACTGGGTGCCAGCGTGGTGGTGTCGATGGTAGAACGAAG
CGGCGTCGAAGCCTGTAAAGCGGCGGTGCACAATCTTCTCGCGCAACGCGTCAGTGGGCTGATCATTAAC
TATCCGCTGGATGACCAGGATGCCATTGCTGTGGAAGCTGCCTGCACTAATGTTCCGGCGTTATTTCTTG
ATGTCTCTGACCAGACACCCATCAACAGTATTATTTTCTCCCATGAAGACGGTACGCGACTGGGCGTGGA
GCATCTGGTCGCATTGG
