>Addgene plasmid #71118 | pDEST-mCherry-LacR-BRCA1 1366-1437 | addgene partial sequence | sequence record 140641 | SV40pA-R 5'-GAAATTTGTGATGCTATTGC-3'
AGTTGGGGTGGGCGAAGAACTCCAGCATGAGATCCCCGCGCTGGAGGATCATCCAGCCGGCGTCCCGGAA
AACGATTCCGAAGCCCAACCTTTCATAGAAGGCGGCGGTGGAATCGAAATCTCGTAGTACGTGCTATTCC
TTTGCCCTCGGACGAGTGCTGGGGCGTCGGTTTCCACTATCGGCGAGTACTTCTACACAGCCATCGGTCC
AGACGGCCGCGCTTCTGCGGGCGATTTGTGTACGCCCGACAGTCCCGGCTCCGGATCGGACGATTGCGTC
GCATCGACCCTGCGCCCAAGCTGCATCATCGAAATTGCCGTCAACCAAGCTCTGATAGAGTTGGTCAAGA
CCAATGCGGAGCATATACGCCCGGAGCCGCGGCGATCCTGCAAGCTCCGGATGCCTCCGCTCGAAGTAGC
GCGTCTGCTGCTCCATACAAGCCAACCACGGCCTCCAGAAGAAGATGTTGGCGACCTCGTATTGGGAATC
CCCGAACATCGCCTCGCTCCAGTCAATGACCGCTGTTATGCGGCCATTGTCCGTCAGGACATTGTTGGAG
CCGAAATCCGCGTGCACGAGGTGCCGGACTTCGGGGCAGTCCTCGGCCCAAAGCATCAGCTCATCGAGAG
CCTGCGCGACGGACGCACTGACGGTGTCGTCCATCACAGTTTGCCAGTGATACACATGGGGATCAGCAAT
CGCGCATATGAAATCACGCCATGTAGTGTATTGACCGATTCCTTGCGGTCCGAATGGGCCGAACCCGCTC
GTCTGGCTAAGATCGGCCGCAGCGATCGCATCCATGGCCTCCGCGACCGGCTGCAGAACAGCGG
