>Addgene plasmid #71118 | pDEST-mCherry-LacR-BRCA1 1366-1437 | addgene partial sequence | sequence record 141287 | pLS-R 5'-CTGGGCGTGGAGCATCTG-3'
CATTAAGTTCTGTCTCGGCGCGTCTGCGTCTGGCTGGCTGGCATAAATATCTCACTCGCAATCAAATTCA
GCCGATAGCGGAACGGGAAGGCGACTGGAGTGCCATGTCCGGTTTTCAACAAACCATGCAAATGCTGAAT
GAGGGCATCGTTCCCACTGCGATGCTGGTTGCCAACGATCAGATGGCGCTGGGCGCAATGCGCGCCATTA
CCGAGTCCGGGCTGCGCGTTGGTGCGGATATCTCGGTAGTGGGATACGACGATACCGAAGACAGCTCATG
TTATATCCCGCCGTTAACCACCATCAAACAGGATTTTCGCCTGCTGGGGCAAACCAGCGTGGACCGCTTG
CTGCAACTCTCTCAGGGCCAGGCGGTGAAGGGCAATCAGCTGTTGCCCGTCTCACTGGTGAAAAGAAAAA
CCACCCTGGCGCCCAATACGCAAACCGCCTCTCCCCGCGCGTTGGCCGATTCATTAATGCAGCTGGCACG
ACAGGTTTCCCGAAGCAGCCTGAGGCCTCCTAAGAAGAAGAGGAAGGTTGGCGCGCCCACAAGTTTGTAC
AAAAAAGCAGGCTTCGGTGAAGCAGCATCTGGGTGTGAGAGTGAAACAAGCGTCTCTGAAGACTGCTCAG
GGCTATCCTCTCAGAGTGACATTTTAACCACTCAGCAGAGGGATACCATGCAACATAACCTGATAAAGCT
CCAGCAGGAAATGGCTGAACTAGAAGCTGTGTTAGAACAGCATGGGAGCCAGCCTTCTAACAGCTACCCT
AGTATAATAAGTGACTCTTCTATAGACCCAGCTTTCTTGTACA
